>Addgene plasmid #67116 | pCellFree_G03 STAT1 | addgene partial sequence | sequence record 120539 | T7term 5'-GCTAGTTATTGCTCAGCGG-3'
GGTACCACGCGTACCCAACACACGGACACATGCACGAACACGCATGCAGAGAGATCATACATCATCTATA
GAGAAGTACACGTAAAAGTAAGACTCGTCGTCTGCCAGCTACAACCGAGAAGGCGACGTGAAAGGAACAA
GAAAGGAGGAGGAGGGCGGCCGCTTACACCACTTTGTACAAGAAAGTTGGGTACACTTCAGACACAGAAA
TCAACTCAGTCTTGATATATCCAGTTCCTTTAGGGCCATCAAGTTCCATTGGCTCTGGTGCTTCCTTTGG
CCTGGAGTAATACTTTCCAAAGGCATGGTCTTTGTCAATATTTGGATACAGATACTTCAGGGGATTCTCA
GGAATATTCTCAGCAGCCATGACTTTGTAATTGCGAATGATGTCAGGGAAAGTAACAGCAGAAAGTTCTT
TCTTCGTGTAGGGTTCAACCGCATGGAAGTCAGGTTCGCCTCCGTTCTGGGACCGCTCCACCCATGTGAA
TGTGATGGCCCCTTCCCGGGAGCTCTCACTGAACCGCAGCAGGAAGGTCCCCGGCTGCTGGTCCTTCAAC
AGGGCACGCTCTCGCTCCTTGCTGATGAAGCCCATGATGCACCCATCATTCCAGAGAGGGAGCAGGTGTT
TTTTAATGAGTTCTAGGATGCTTTCAATCCAAAGCCAGAAGGGAAAATTTTTATCATTTATATTTTCCTT
ACAAAACCTCGTCCACGGAATGAGACCATCGGGGCTGGCGTTAGGACCAAGAAGCTTCTCTCCCAACATG
TTCAGCTGGTCCACATTGAGACCTCTTTTGGTGACAGAAGAAAACTGCCAACTCAGCACTTCTGAAAGCT
GAGCCCATCGTGCACATGGTGGAGTCAGGA
