>Addgene plasmid #67116 | pCellFree_G03 STAT1 | addgene partial sequence | sequence record 120540 | EGFP-N 5'-CGTCGCCGTCCAGCTCGACCAG-3'
CCTTGCTTGTGCCGTGGTGATGGTGGTGATGGTGGTGACCAGAGGTGCCCATGGTTTCACTTACGTGTTT
AATGTCTTTACAGACTTTATACATTACTGTCATGGTTAAATAAAATAAAATAAAATAAAATAAAATAAAA
TAAAATAAAATAAAATAAAATAAAATAAACTTAAGATGTCCCTATAGTGAGTCGTATTAGACGTCAGGTG
GCACTTTTCGGGGAAATGTGCGCGGAACCCCTATTTGTTTATTTTTCTAAATACATTCAAATATGTATCC
GCTCATGAGACAATAACCCTGATAAATGCTTCAATAATATTGAAAAAGGAAGAGTATGAGTATTCAACAT
TTCCGTGTCGCCCTTATTCCCTTTTTTGCGGCATTTTGCCTTCCTGTTTTTGCTCACCCAGAAACGCTGG
TGAAAGTAAAAGATGCTGAAGATCAGTTGGGTGCACGAGTGGGTTACATCGAACTGGATCTCAACAGCGG
TAAGATCCTTGAGAGTTTTCGCCCCGAAGAACGTTTTCCAATGATGAGCACTTTTAAAGTTCTGCTATGT
GGCGCGGTATTATCCCGTATTGACGCCGGGCAAGAGCAACTCGGTCGCCGCATACACTATTCTCAGAATG
ACTTGGTTGAGTACTCACCAGTCACAGAAAAGCATCTTACGGATGGCATGACAGTAAGAGAATTATGCAG
TGCTGCCATAACCATGAGTGATAACACTGCGGCCAACTTACTTCTGACAACGATCGGAGGACCGAAGGAG
CTAACCGCTTTTTTGCACAACATGGGGGATCATGTAACTCGCCTTGATCGTTGGGAACCGGAGCTGAATG
AAGCCATACCAAACGACGAGCGTGACACCACGATGCCTGTAGCAATGGCAACAACGTTGCGCAAACTATT
AACTGGCGAACTA
