[The description below was written by a language model from this plasmid's Addgene catalogue record.]
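Description:
pCellFree_G03 STAT1 is a cell-free expression plasmid built on the pCellFree_G03 backbone, designed to serve as a DNA template for in vitro transcription–translation reactions rather than for expression in living cells. It is propagated in E. coli as a high-copy plasmid under ampicillin selection. The record does not name the origin of replication or give a feature map, so the details of the backbone beyond the elements below are not stated.

The payload is the human STAT1 open reading frame (signal transducer and activator of transcription 1), introduced by Gateway recombination cloning, so the coding sequence is expected to be flanked by the recombination scars typical of that method. Transcription is driven by a T7 promoter, meaning T7 RNA polymerase must be supplied in the reaction, and the listing of a T7 terminator sequencing primer suggests a T7 terminator lies downstream of the insert. The backbone contributes two N-terminal fusion partners: a His tag, which permits metal-affinity capture or detection, and EGFP, which gives a fluorescent readout of how much fusion protein has been produced. Because both tags sit upstream of STAT1, fluorescence reports initiation and translation of the N-terminal portion, while product integrity has to be judged by other means.

The stated purpose is to act as a standard for benchmarking cell-free expression, as part of a comparison of several cell-free protein synthesis systems, with STAT1 serving as one test protein whose yield and quality can be compared across lysates.
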