Addgene plasmid #67116: pCellFree_G03 STAT1
Purpose: Standard for cell-free expression benchmarking.
Depositing lab: Kirill Alexandrov. Depositing organization: University of Queensland. Publication: Performance benchmarking of four cell-free protein expression systems. Gagoski D, Polinkovsky ME, Mureev S, Kunert A, Johnston W, Gambin Y, Alexandrov K. Biotechnol Bioeng. 2015 Aug 24. doi: 10.1002/bit.25814. PubMed 26301602.
Backbone
  Vector backbone: pCellFree_G03
  Vector type: Cell-free expression
Growth in bacteria
  Bacterial resistance: Ampicillin, 100 μg/mL
  Growth temperature: 37°C
  Growth strain: DH5alpha
  Copy number: High Copy
Gene/Insert
  Gene/Insert name: STAT1 (alt name: Signal transducer and activator of transcription 1)
  Species: H. sapiens (human)
  Entrez Gene: STAT1 (a.k.a. CANDF7, IMD31A, IMD31B, IMD31C, ISGF-3, STAT91)
  Promoter: T7
  Tag / fusion protein: His (N terminal on backbone); EGFP (N terminal on backbone)
  Cloning method: Gateway Cloning
  Sequencing primers: 5′ EGFP-C; 3′ T7 terminal
Terms and licenses: Academic/Nonprofit Terms; Industry Terms: Not Available to Industry
How to cite: pCellFree_G03 STAT1 was a gift from Kirill Alexandrov (Addgene plasmid # 67116 ; http://n2t.net/addgene:67116 ; RRID:Addgene_67116)
